>Addgene plasmid #121774 | LA001: pMVP (L3-L2) P2A-mCherry + WPRE | addgene full sequence | sequence record 237269 | Addgene NGS Result
CTTTCCTGCGTTATCCCCTGATTCTGTGGATAACCGTATTACCGCCTTTGAGTGAGCTGATACCGCTCGC
CGCAGCCGAACGACCGAGCGCAGCGAGTCAGTGAGCGAGGAAGCGGAAGAGCGCCCAATACGCAAACCGC
CTCTCCCCGCGCGTTGGCCGATTCATTAATGCAGCTGGCACGACAGGTTTCCCGACTGGAAAGCGGGCAG
TGAGCGCAACGCAATTAATACGCGTACCGCTAGCCAGGAAGAGTTTGTAGAAACGCAAAAAGGCCATCCG
TCAGGATGGCCTTCTGCTTAGTTTGATGCCTGGCAGTTTATGGCGGGCGTCCTGCCCGCCACCCTCCGGG
CCGTTGCTTCACAACGTTCAAATCCGCTCCCGGCGGATTTGTCCTACTCAGGAGAGCGTTCACCGACAAA
CAACAGATAAAACGAAAGGCCCAGTCTTCCGACTGAGCCTTTCGTTTTATTTGATGCCTGGCAGTTCCCT
ACTCTCGCGTTAACGCTAGCATGGATGTTTTCCCAGTCACGACGTTGTAAAACGACGGCCAGTCTTAAGC
TCGGGCCCCAAATAATGATTTTATTTTGACTGATAGTGACCTGTTCGTTGCAACAAATTGATGAGCAATG
CTTTTTTATAATGCCAACTTTGTATAATAAAGTTGGTGGCGGATCCGGAGCTACTAATTTCTCTCTGTTA
AAGCAGGCAGGAGATGTGGAGGAGAATCCAGGTCCTAAGGGAATGGTGAGCAAGGGCGAGGAGGATAACA
TGGCCATCATCAAGGAGTTCATGCGCTTCAAGGTGCACATGGAGGGCTCCGTGAACGGCCACGAGTTCGA
GATCGAGGGCGAGGGCGAGGGCCGCCCCTACGAGGGCACCCAGACCGCCAAGCTGAAGGTGACCAAGGGT
GGCCCCCTGCCCTTCGCCTGGGACATCCTGTCCCCTCAGTTCATGTACGGCTCCAAGGCCTACGTGAAGC
ACCCCGCCGACATCCCCGACTACTTGAAGCTGTCCTTCCCCGAGGGCTTCAAGTGGGAGCGCGTGATGAA
CTTCGAGGACGGCGGCGTGGTGACCGTGACCCAGGACTCCTCCCTGCAGGACGGCGAGTTCATCTACAAG
GTGAAGCTGCGCGGCACCAACTTCCCCTCCGACGGCCCCGTAATGCAGAAGAAGACCATGGGCTGGGAGG
CCTCCTCCGAGCGGATGTACCCCGAGGACGGCGCCCTGAAGGGCGAGATCAAGCAGAGGCTGAAGCTGAA
GGACGGCGGCCACTACGACGCTGAGGTCAAGACCACCTACAAGGCCAAGAAGCCCGTGCAGCTGCCCGGC
GCCTACAACGTCAACATCAAGTTGGACATCACCTCCCACAACGAGGACTACACCATCGTGGAACAGTACG
AACGCGCCGAGGGCCGCCACTCCACCGGCGGCATGGACGAGCTGTACAAGTAAGAATTCTGAAGCTTAGC
CTAGAGCTCCTATAGTGAGACCGGTTAGTAATGATCGACAATCAACCTCTGGATTACAAAATTTGTGAAA
GATTGACTGGTATTCTTAACTATGTTGCTCCTTTTACGCTATGTGGATACGCTGCTTTAATGCCTTTGTA
TCATGCTATTGCTTCCCGTATGGCTTTCATTTTCTCCTCCTTGTATAAATCCTGGTTGCTGTCTCTTTAT
GAGGAGTTGTGGCCCGTTGTCAGGCAACGTGGCGTGGTGTGCACTGTGTTTGCTGACGCAACCCCCACTG
GTTGGGGCATTGCCACCACCTGTCAGCTCCTTTCCGGGACTTTCGCTTTCCCCCTCCCTATTGCCACGGC
GGAACTCATCGCCGCCTGCCTTGCCCGCTGCTGGACAGGGGCTCGGCTGTTGGGCACTGACAATTCCGTG
GTGTTGTCGGGGAAGCTGACGTCCTTTCCATGGCTGCTCGCCTGTGTTGCCACCTGGATTCTGCGCGGGA
CGTCCTTCTGCTACGTCCCTTCGGCCCTCAATCCAGCGGACCTTCCTTCCCGCGGCCTGCTGCCGGCTCT
GCGGCCTCTTCCGCGTCTTCGCCTTCGCCCTCAGACGAGTCGGATCTCCCTTTGGGCCGCCTCCCCGCCT
GGCGATGGTACTGTCCTAGTACCTGACCCAGCTTTCTTGTACAAAGTTGGCATTATAAGAAAGCATTGCT
TATCAATTTGTTGCAACGAACAGGTCACTATCAGTCAAAATAAAATCATTATTTGCCATCCAGCTGCAGG
GCGGCCGCGATATCCCCTATAGTGAGTCGTATTACATGGTCATAGCTGTTTCCTGGCAGCTCTGGCCCGT
GTCTCAAAATCTCTGATGTTACATTGCACAAGATAAAAATATATCATCATGAACAATAAAACTGTCTGCT
TACATAAACAGTAATACAAGGGGTGTTATGAGCCATATTCAACGGGAAACGTCGAGGCCGCGATTAAATT
CCAACATGGATGCTGATTTATATGGGTATAAATGGGCTCGCGATAATGTCGGGCAATCAGGTGCGACAAT
CTATCGCTTGTATGGGAAGCCCGATGCGCCAGAGTTGTTTCTGAAACATGGCAAAGGTAGCGTTGCCAAT
GATGTTACAGATGAGATGGTCAGACTAAACTGGCTGACGGAATTTATGCCTCTTCCGACCATCAAGCATT
TTATCCGTACTCCTGATGATGCATGGTTACTCACCACTGCGATCCCCGGAAAAACAGCATTCCAGGTATT
AGAAGAATATCCTGATTCAGGTGAAAATATTGTTGATGCGCTGGCAGTGTTCCTGCGCCGGTTGCATTCG
ATTCCTGTTTGTAATTGTCCTTTTAACAGCGATCGCGTATTTCGTCTCGCTCAGGCGCAATCACGAATGA
ATAACGGTTTGGTTGATGCGAGTGATTTTGATGACGAGCGTAATGGCTGGCCTGTTGAACAAGTCTGGAA
AGAAATGCATAAACTTTTGCCATTCTCACCGGATTCAGTCGTCACTCATGGTGATTTCTCACTTGATAAC
CTTATTTTTGACGAGGGGAAATTAATAGGTTGTATTGATGTTGGACGAGTCGGAATCGCAGACCGATACC
AGGATCTTGCCATCCTATGGAACTGCCTCGGTGAGTTTTCTCCTTCATTACAGAAACGGCTTTTTCAAAA
ATATGGTATTGATAATCCTGATATGAATAAATTGCAGTTTCATTTGATGCTCGATGAGTTTTTCTAATCA
GAATTGGTTAATTGGTTGTAACACTGGCAGAGCATTACGCTGACTTGACGGGACGGCGCAAGCTCATGAC
CAAAATCCCTTAACGTGAGTTACGCGTCGTTCCACTGAGCGTCAGACCCCGTAGAAAAGATCAAAGGATC
TTCTTGAGATCCTTTTTTTCTGCGCGTAATCTGCTGCTTGCAAACAAAAAAACCACCGCTACCAGCGGTG
GTTTGTTTGCCGGATCAAGAGCTACCAACTCTTTTTCCGAAGGTAACTGGCTTCAGCAGAGCGCAGATAC
CAAATACTGTTCTTCTAGTGTAGCCGTAGTTAGGCCACCACTTCAAGAACTCTGTAGCACCGCCTACATA
CCTCGCTCTGCTAATCCTGTTACCAGTGGCTGCTGCCAGTGGCGATAAGTCGTGTCTTACCGGGTTGGAC
TCAAGACGATAGTTACCGGATAAGGCGCAGCGGTCGGGCTGAACGGGGGGTTCGTGCACACAGCCCAGCT
TGGAGCGAACGACCTACACCGAACTGAGATACCTACAGCGTGAGCTATGAGAAAGCGCCACGCTTCCCGA
AGGGAGAAAGGCGGACAGGTATCCGGTAAGCGGCAGGGTCGGAACAGGAGAGCGCACGAGGGAGCTTCCA
GGGGGAAACGCCTGGTATCTTTATAGTCCTGTCGGGTTTCGCCACCTCTGACTTGAGCGTCGATTTTTGT
GATGCTCGTCAGGGGGGCGGAGCCTATGGAAAAACGCCAGCAACGCGGCCTTTTTACGGTTCCTGGCCTT
TTGCTGGCCTTTTGCTCACATGTT
Features (pLannotate 1.2.2; 11 found; start..end, strand, type, name):
    121..213     +  CDS            lacI (fragment): lac repressor; lacI; The lac repressor binds to the lac operator to inhibit transcription in E. coli. This inhibition can be relieved by adding lactose or isopropyl-β-D-thiogalactopyranoside (IPTG).
    268..295     -  terminator     rrnB T2 terminator: transcription terminator T2 from the E. coli rrnB gene
    427..470     +  terminator     rrnB T1 terminator: Escherichia coli rrnB; transcription terminator T1 from the E. coli rrnB gene
    517..553     -  CDS            lacZα (fragment): LacZα fragment of β-galactosidase; lacZ fragment
    570..665     +  protein_bind   attL3: mutant version of attL; recombination site for the Gateway® LR reaction LR Clonase™
    743..1450    +  CDS            mCherry: mCherry is a basic (constitutively fluorescent) red fluorescent protein published in 2004, derived from Discosoma sp.. It is reported to be a very rapidly-maturing monomer with low acid sensitivity.
   1510..2098    +  misc_feature   WPRE: woodchuck hepatitis virus posttranscriptional regulatory element
   2126..2225    -  protein_bind   attL2: mutant version of attL; recombination site for the Gateway® LR reaction LR Clonase™
   2256..2274    -  promoter       T7 promoter: promoter for bacteriophage T7 RNA polymerase
   2408..3217    +  CDS            KanR: aminoglycoside phosphotransferase; aph(3')-Ia; confers resistance to kanamycin in bacteria or G418 (Geneticin®) in eukaryotes
   3364..3952    +  rep_origin     ori: high-copy-number ColE1/pMB1/pBR322/pUC origin of replication
