[The description below was written by a language model from this plasmid's Addgene catalogue record and pLannotate feature annotations shown in this document.]
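Description:
LA001: pMVP (L3-L2) P2A-mCherry + WPRE is a Gateway entry plasmid from the pMVP modular cloning system, built on the Invitrogen pDONR221 P3-P2 backbone. It is a small (about 4 kb) bacterial shuttle for a DNA module rather than an expression vector in its own right. It is propagated in E. coli at high copy from a ColE1/pUC-type origin and selected with kanamycin through the KanR aminoglycoside phosphotransferase gene. The rrnB T1 and T2 terminators upstream of the cloning region insulate the insert from read-through transcription. The short lacI and lacZα fragments and the T7 promoter in the annotation are backbone remnants, not functional parts of the payload.

The roughly 1.5 kb synthetic insert lies between attL3 and attL2 recombination sites. It consists of a P2A self-cleaving peptide sequence followed by the red fluorescent protein mCherry, and then the woodchuck hepatitis virus posttranscriptional regulatory element (WPRE). The feature table does not annotate P2A separately, but there is an unannotated gap between attL3 and the mCherry coding sequence where it would be expected to sit. No promoter is included in the module. In a 3- or 4-component MultiSite Gateway Pro LR reaction, this piece occupies the final position and is joined downstream of entry modules that supply a promoter and a gene of interest within a destination vector. The resulting transcript encodes the gene of interest linked at its C-terminus to mCherry through P2A, so ribosomal skipping produces two separate proteins and red fluorescence reports expression. The WPRE enhances transcript stability and expression, and this version of the module is intended for assembly into lentiviral vectors.
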