Addgene plasmid #121774: LA001: pMVP (L3-L2) P2A-mCherry + WPRE
Purpose: pMVP L3-L2 entry plasmid, contains mCherry-P2A + WPRE for 3- or 4-component MultiSite Gateway Pro assembly. Allows expression of C-term mCherry linked by P2A to gene of interest in lentivirus vectors.
Depositing lab: Christopher Newgard. Depositing organization: Duke University. Publication: Creation of versatile cloning platforms for transgene expression and dCas9-based epigenome editing. Haldeman JM, Conway AE, Arlotto ME, Slentz DH, Muoio DM, Becker TC, Newgard CB. Nucleic Acids Res. 2018 Dec 27. pii: 5264291. doi: 10.1093/nar/gky1286. PubMed 30590691.
Backbone
  Vector backbone: pDONR221 P3-P2
  Backbone manufacturer: Invitrogen
  Backbone size w/o insert (bp): 2555
  Vector type: Synthetic Biology ; pMVP Gateway Entry Plasmid
Growth in bacteria
  Bacterial resistance: Kanamycin, 50 μg/mL
  Growth temperature: 37°C
  Growth strain: DH5alpha
  Copy number: High Copy
Gene/Insert
  Gene/Insert name: P2A-mCherry + WPRE
  Species: Synthetic
  Insert size (bp): 1459
  Cloning method: Gateway Cloning
  Sequencing primers: 5′ M13F; 3′ M13R
Terms and licenses: Academic/Nonprofit Terms; Industry Terms: Not Available to Industry
How to cite: LA001: pMVP (L3-L2) P2A-mCherry + WPRE was a gift from Christopher Newgard (Addgene plasmid # 121774 ; http://n2t.net/addgene:121774 ; RRID:Addgene_121774)
